>Addgene plasmid #184270 | pEGFP-RepoMan-RATA | addgene full sequence | sequence record 419584 | Addgene NGS Result
TAGTTATTAATAGTAATCAATTACGGGGTCATTAGTTCATAGCCCATATATGGAGTTCCGCGTTACATAA
CTTACGGTAAATGGCCCGCCTGGCTGACCGCCCAACGACCCCCGCCCATTGACGTCAATAATGACGTATG
TTCCCATAGTAACGCCAATAGGGACTTTCCATTGACGTCAATGGGTGGAGTATTTACGGTAAACTGCCCA
CTTGGCAGTACATCAAGTGTATCATATGCCAAGTACGCCCCCTATTGACGTCAATGACGGTAAATGGCCC
GCCTGGCATTATGCCCAGTACATGACCTTATGGGACTTTCCTACTTGGCAGTACATCTACGTATTAGTCA
TCGCTATTACCATGGTGATGCGGTTTTGGCAGTACATCAATGGGCGTGGATAGCGGTTTGACTCACGGGG
ATTTCCAAGTCTCCACCCCATTGACGTCAATGGGAGTTTGTTTTGGCACCAAAATCAACGGGACTTTCCA
AAATGTCGTAACAACTCCGCCCCATTGACGCAAATGGGCGGTAGGCGTGTACGGTGGGAGGTCTATATAA
GCAGAGCTGGTTTAGTGAACCGTCAGATCCGCTAGCGCTACCGGTCGCCACCATGGTGAGCAAGGGCGAG
GAGCTGTTCACCGGGGTGGTGCCCATCCTGGTCGAGCTGGACGGCGACGTAAACGGCCACAAGTTCAGCG
TGTCCGGCGAGGGCGAGGGCGATGCCACCTACGGCAAGCTGACCCTGAAGTTCATCTGCACCACCGGCAA
GCTGCCCGTGCCCTGGCCCACCCTCGTGACCACCCTGACCTACGGCGTGCAGTGCTTCAGCCGCTACCCC
GACCACATGAAGCAGCACGACTTCTTCAAGTCCGCCATGCCCGAAGGCTACGTCCAGGAGCGCACCATCT
TCTTCAAGGACGACGGCAACTACAAGACCCGCGCCGAGGTGAAGTTCGAGGGCGACACCCTGGTGAACCG
CATCGAGCTGAAGGGCATCGACTTCAAGGAGGACGGCAACATCCTGGGGCACAAGCTGGAGTACAACTAC
AACAGCCACAACGTCTATATCATGGCCGACAAGCAGAAGAACGGCATCAAGGTGAACTTCAAGATCCGCC
ACAACATCGAGGACGGCAGCGTGCAGCTCGCCGACCACTACCAGCAGAACACCCCCATCGGCGACGGCCC
CGTGCTGCTGCCCGACAACCACTACCTGAGCACCCAGTCCGCCCTGAGCAAAGACCCCAACGAGAAGCGC
GATCACATGGTCCTGCTGGAGTTCGTGACCGCCGCCGGGATCACTCTCGGCATGGACGAGCTGTACAAGT
CCGGACTCAGATCTCGAGCTCAAGCTTCGAATTCTGCAGTCGACGGTACCCGCCGGCGAATGGATGCCAA
TTCAAAAGACAAGCCCCCTGAAACCAAGGAGTCTGCAATGAATAATGCTGGAAATGCCTCTTTCATTTTG
GGAACTGGGAAGATTGTGACTCCTCAGAAGCATGCCGAATTACCTCCTAATCCTTGCACACCAGATACTT
TTAAATCACCTTTGAACTTTTCCACAGTAACCGTAGAGCAATTGGGAATTACACCTGAAAGCTTTGTTAG
GAACTCTGCAGGAAAGTCATCATCCTACCTTAAAAAATGTAGACGACGTTCTGCAGTCGGTGCTCGGGGC
TCTCCTGAAACAAACCATCTGATTCGTTTCATTGCTCGGCAGCAAAATATAAAGAATGCTAGGAAATCTC
CTTTGGCACAAGATTCTCCTTCCCAGGGCAGCCCTGCACTGTATCGAAATGTTAACACTTTAAGAGAACG
AATATCAGCCTTCCAGTCAGCTTTTCACTCCATAAAGGAAAACGAGAAAATGACCGGCTGTCTGGAATTC
TCAGAGGCAGGAAAAGAGTCCGAGATGACCGATCTGACAAGGAAGGAAGGTCTCAGCGCTTGCCAGCAGT
CTGGGTTCCCTGCAGTGTTGTCCTCCAAACGTCGGAGAATATCCTATCAGAGAGACTCTGATGAAAATCT
GACGGATGCTGAAGGAAAAGTAATTGGTCTCCAGATATTCAATATTGATACAGACAGAGCATGTGCAGTT
GAAACTTCTGTCGACCTTAGCGAAATTTCAAGCAAGCTTGGTTCAACACAGTCTGGATTTTTAGTTGAAG
AGTCTCTTCCCCTTTCAGAGCTCACAGAGACTTCAAATGCACTAAAGGTTGCTGACTGTGTAGTGGGCAA
AGGATCAAGTGATGCCGTTTCGCCTGACACGTTCACAGCAGAAGTGAGCTCAGACGCAGTCCCTGATGTC
AGGTCACCAGCTACTCCAGCCTGCAGGAGGGACCTTCCCACCCCCAAGACCTTTGTACTTCGTTCTGTAC
TGAAGAAACCCTCTGTTAAGATGTGTCTAGAGAGCTTACAGGAACACTGTAACAACCTCTATGATGATGA
TGGGACTCATCCGAGCTTAATCTCAAATCTCCCAAACTGTTGCAAAGAGAAAGAAGCAGAAGATGAAGAA
AATTTTGAAGCACCTGCCTTTCTAAATATGAGGAAGAGGAAGAGAGCTACTGCTGGAGAGGACTTAAGCC
CGGAAGTGTTTGATGAATCTTTGCCAGCAAATACTCCATTGCGTAAAGGAGGAACACCTGTTTGTAAAAA
AGACTTCAGTGGTCTCAGTTCCCTGCTGCTTGAGCAGTCACCTGTTCCTGAGCCATTACCTCAACCAGAT
TTTGATGACAAGGGGGAGAATCTTGAAAACATAGAACCACTTCAAGTATCATTTGCCGTTCTCAGTTCTC
CTAATAAATCATCAATCTCTGAGACCCTTTCAGGCACTGATACCTTTAGTTCTTCAAATAACCATGAGAA
AATATCCTCACCAAAGGTGGGCCGTATCACAAGGACTTCTAACCGGAGGAACCAGCTGGTTAGCGTGGTA
GAAGAAAGCGTGTGTAATCTCCTGAACACAGAAGTTCAGCCTTGTAAAGAAAAGAAAATTAATAGGAGGA
AGTCTCAAGAAACAAAGTGTACAAAGAGAGCACTTCCTAAGAAGAGTCAGGTTTTAAAAAGTTGCAGAAA
GAAGAAAGGAAAGGGAAAGAAAAGTGTTCAGAAATCTTTATATGGGGAAAGAGACATTGCTTCTAAGAAG
CCCCTCCTCAGTCCTATTCCCGAGCTGCCTGAAGTCCCTGAGATGACACCTTCCATTCCGAGCATCCGAA
GACTGGGTTCAGGTTATTTCAGTTCAAATGGCAAACTGGAAGAAGTGAAGACTCCTAAAAATCCAGTGAA
AAGAAAGGATCTTTTGCGTCATGACCCAGATTTGCATATGCATCAAGGCTATGATAAATATGATGTCTCT
GAATTCTGCTCTTATATAAAAAGTTCCTCATCGCTTGGCAATGCTACTTCTGATGAGGACCCGAACACTA
ACATTATGAATATAAACGAGAACAAAAATATTCCAAAAGCAAAAAATAAGTCAGAAAGTGAAAATGAACC
AAAAGCTGGAACTGACAGTCCTGTTTCTTGTGCTTCTGTAACTGAAGAACGTGTGGCATCAGATAGTCCC
AAACCTGCTCTGACCCTGCAGCAGGGTCAAGAATTTTCTGCTGGTGGTCAAAATGCAGAAAACCTTTGTC
AGTTCTTTAAAATTTCACCAGATTTAAACATAAAGTGTGAAAGAAAGGATGACTTCTTAGGAGCTGCAGA
AGGAAAACTGCAATGCAATCGTTTAATGCCTAATTCACAAAAAGACTGTCATTGTTTAGGAGATGTCTTA
ATTGAAAATACGAAAGAATCTAAAAGCCAGAGTGAGGATTTGGGAAGAAAACCCATGGAAAGTAGCAGTG
TTGTGAGTTGCAGAGACAGGAAAGATAGAAGACGTTCCATGTGTTATTCTGATGGTCGAAGTTTACATTT
GGAAAAAAATGGAAATCACACACCATCCTCCAGTGTGGGCAGCTCTGTAGAAATTAGTTTAGAAAATTCT
GAACTGTTTAAAGATTTGTCTGATGCCATTGAGCAAACCTTTCAGAGGAGAAATAGTGAAACCAAAGTGC
GACGTAGCACGAGGCTACAGAAGGATTTAGAAAACGAAGGTCTTGTATGGATTTCACTTCCACTTCCTTC
CACTTCCCAAAAAGCCAAAAGAAGAACAATATGTACATTTGACAGCAGTGGATTTGAAAGTATGTCTCCC
ATAAAAGAAACTGTGTCCTCCAGACAAAAACCGCAGATGGCACCTCCCGTCTCAGATCCAGAAAACAGCC
AGGGCCCTGCTGCTGGTTCTTCCGATGAACCTGGTAAGAGGAGGAAGAGCTTTTGTATATCTACACTTGC
AAATACTAAAGCCACTTCCCAGTTCAAAGGCTACCGGAGAAGATCCTCTCTTAATGGGAAGGGAGAGAGC
TCTCTGACTGCCTTGGAAAGGATTGAACATAATGGAGAAAGAAAGCAGTACCCATACGATGTTCCTGACT
ATGCGGGCTATCCGTATGACGTCCCGGACTATGCAGGATCCTATCCATATGACGTTCCAGATTACGCTTA
GCCCGGGATCCACCGGATCTAGATAACTGATCATAATCAGCCATACCACATTTGTAGAGGTTTTACTTGC
TTTAAAAAACCTCCCACACCTCCCCCTGAACCTGAAACATAAAATGAATGCAATTGTTGTTGTTAACTTG
TTTATTGCAGCTTATAATGGTTACAAATAAAGCAATAGCATCACAAATTTCACAAATAAAGCATTTTTTT
CACTGCATTCTAGTTGTGGTTTGTCCAAACTCATCAATGTATCTTAACGCGTAAATTGTAAGCGTTAATA
TTTTGTTAAAATTCGCGTTAAATTTTTGTTAAATCAGCTCATTTTTTAACCAATAGGCCGAAATCGGCAA
AATCCCTTATAAATCAAAAGAATAGACCGAGATAGGGT
[37 nt withheld, positions 4939-4975]
AAAGAACGTGGACTCCAACGTCAAAGG
[49 nt withheld, positions 5003-5051]
T
[91 nt withheld, positions 5053-5143]
G
[124 nt withheld, positions 5145-5268]
CAGGTGGCACTTTTCGGGGAAATGTGCGCGGAACCCCTATTTGTTTATTTTTCTAAATACATTCAAATAT
GTATCCGCTCATGAGACAATAACCCTGATAAATGCTTCAATAATATTGAAAAAGGAAGAGTCCTGAGGCG
GAAAGAACCAGCTGTGGAATGTGTGTCAGTTAGGGTGTGGAAAGTCCCCAGGCTCCCCAGCAGGCAGAAG
TATGCAAAGCATGCATCTCAATTAGTCAGCAACCAGGTGTGGAAAGTCCCCAGGCTCCCCAGCAGGCAGA
AGTATGCAAAGCATGCATCTCAATTAGTCAGCAACCATAGTCCCGCCCCTAACTCCGCCCATCCCGCCCC
TAACTCCGCCCAGTTCCGCCCATTCTCCGCCCCATGGCTGACTAATTTTTTTTATTTATGCAGAGGCCGA
GGCCGCCTCGGCCTCTGAGCTATTCCAGAAGTAGTGAGGAGGCTTTTTTGGAGGCCTAGGCTTTTGCAAA
GATCGATCAAGAGACAGGATGAGGATCGTTTCGCATGATTGAACAAGATGGATTGCACGCAGGTTCTCCG
GCCGCTTGGGTGGAGAGGCTATTCGGCTATGACTGGGCACAACAGACAATCGGCTGCTCTGATGCCGCCG
TGTTCCGGCTGTCAGCGCAGGGGCGCCCGGTTCTTTTTGTCAAGACCGACCTGTCCGGTGCCCTGAATGA
ACTGCAAGACGAGGCAGCGCGGCTATCGTGGCTGGCCACGACGGGCGTTCCTTGCGCAGCTGTGCTCGAC
GTTGTCACTGAAGCGGGAAGGGACTGGCTGCTATTGGGCGAAGTGCCGGGGCAGGATCTCCTGTCATCTC
ACCTTGCTCCTGCCGAGAAAGTATCCATCATGGCTGATGCAATGCGGCGGCTGCATACGCTTGATCCGGC
TACCTGCCCATTCGACCACCAAGCGAAACATCGCATCGAGCGAGCACGTACTCGGATGGAAGCCGGTCTT
GTCGATCAGGATGATCTGGACGAAGAGCATCAGGGGCTCGCGCCAGCCGAACTGTTCGCCAGGCTCAAGG
CGAGCATGCCCGACGGCGAGGATCTCGTCGTGACCCATGGCGATGCCTGCTTGCCGAATATCATGGTGGA
AAATGGCCGCTTTTCTGGATTCATCGACTGTGGCCGGCTGGGTGTGGCGGACCGCTATCAGGACATAGCG
TTGGCTACCCGTGATATTGCTGAAGAGCTTGGCGGCGAATGGGCTGACCGCTTCCTCGTGCTTTACGGTA
TCGCCGCTCCCGATTCGCAGCGCATCGCCTTCTATCGCCTTCTTGACGAGTTCTTCTGAGCGGGACTCTG
GGGTTCGAAATGACCGACCAAGCGACGCCCAACCTGCCATCACGAGATTTCGATTCCACCGCCGCCTTCT
ATGAAAGGTTGGGCTTCGGAATCGTTTTCCGGGACGCCGGCTGGATGATCCTCCAGCGCGGGGATCTCAT
GCTGGAGTTCTTCGCCCACCCTAGGGGGAGGCTAACTGAAACACGGAAGGAGACAATACCGGAAGGAACC
CGCGCTATGACGGCAATAAAAAGACAGAATAAAACGCACGGTGTTGGGTCGTTTGTTCATAAACGCGGGG
TTCGGTCCCAGGGCTGGCACTCTGTCGATACCCCACCGAGACCCCATTGGGGCCAATACGCCCGCGTTTC
TTCCTTTTCCCCACCCCACCCCCCAAGTTCGGGTGAAGGCCCAGGGCTCGCAGCCAACGTCGGGGCGGCA
GGCCCTGCCATAGCCTCAGGTTACTCATATATACTTTAGATTGATTTAAAACTTCATTTTTAATTTAAAA
GGATCTAGGTGAAGATCCTTTTTGATAATCTCATGACCAAAATCCCTTAACGTGAGTTTTCGTTCCACTG
AGCGTCAGACCCCGTAGAAAAGATCAAAGGATCTTCTTGAGATCCTTTTTTTCTGCGCGTAATCTGCTGC
TTGCAAACAAAAAAACCACCGCTACCAGCGGTGGTTTGTTTGCCGGATCAAGAGCTACCAACTCTTTTTC
CGAAGGTAACTGGCTTCAGCAGAGCGCAGATACCAAATACTGTTCTTCTAGTGTAGCCGTAGTTAGGCCA
CCACTTCAAGAACTCTGTAGCACCGCCTACATACCTCGCTCTGCTAATCCTGTTACCAGTGGCTGCTGCC
AGTGGCGATAAGTCGTGTCTTACCGGGTTGGACTCAAGACGATAGTTACCGGATAAGGCGCAGCGGTCGG
GCTGAACGGGGGGTTCGTGCACACAGCCCAGCTTGGAGCGAACGACCTACACCGAACTGAGATACCTACA
GCGTGAGCTATGAGAAAGCGCCACGCTTCCCGAAGGGAGAAAGGCGGACAGGTATCCGGTAAGCGGCAGG
GTCGGAACAGGAGAGCGCACGAGGGAGCTTCCAGGGGGAAACGCCTGGTATCTTTATAGTCCTGTCGGGT
TTCGCCACCTCTGACTTGAGCGTCGATTTTTGTGATGCTCGTCAGGGGGGCGGAGCCTATGGAAAAACGC
CAGCAACGCGGCCTTTTTACGGTTCCTGGCCTTTTGCTGGCCTTTTGCTCACATGTTCTTTCCTGCGTTA
TCCCCTGATTCTGTGGATAACCGTATTACCGCCATGCAT
Features (pLannotate 1.2.2; 16 found; start..end, strand, type, name):
     61..364     +  enhancer       CMV enhancer: human cytomegalovirus immediate early enhancer
    365..568     +  promoter       CMV promoter: human cytomegalovirus (CMV) immediate early promoter
    613..1329    +  CDS            EGFP: EGFP is a basic (constitutively fluorescent) green fluorescent protein published in 1996, derived from Aequorea victoria. It is reported to be a rapidly-maturing weak dimer with moderate acid sensitivity.
   1330..1380    +  misc_feature   MCS (fragment): multiple cloning site
   1390..4458    +  CDS            CDCA2: CDCA2_HUMAN - Experimental evidence at protein level: Swiss-Prot protein existence level 1. Regulator of chromosome structure during mitosis required for condensin-depleted chromosomes to retain their compact architecture through anaphase. Acts by mediating the recruitment of phopsphatase PP1-gamma subunit (PPP1CC) to chromatin at anaphase and into the following interphase. At anaphase onset, its association with chromatin targets a pool of PPP1CC to dephosphorylate substrates. From Homo sapiens (Human).
   4459..4548    +  CDS            3xHA: three tandem HA epitope tags
   4578..4662    +  CDS            large T antigen (fragment): large T antigen from SV40 (simian virus 40)
   4685..4806    +  polyA_signal   SV40 poly(A) signal: SV40 polyadenylation signal
   4840..5268    -  rep_origin     f1 ori (sequence partly withheld): f1 bacteriophage origin of replication; arrow indicates direction of (+) strand synthesis
   5295..5399    +  promoter       AmpR promoter: bla
   5401..5758    +  promoter       SV40 promoter: SV40 enhancer and early promoter
   5793..6587    +  CDS            NeoR/KanR: aminoglycoside phosphotransferase from Tn5; aph(3')-II (or nptII); confers resistance to neomycin, kanamycin, and G418 (Geneticin®)
   6608..6760    +  CDS            ble (fragment): BLE_KLEPN - Experimental evidence at protein level: Swiss-Prot protein existence level 1. Binding protein with a strong affinity to the bleomycin family of antibiotics. Binds to CL990; an antimitotic-antibiotic compound. From Klebsiella pneumoniae.
   6819..6866    +  polyA_signal   HSV TK poly(A) signal: herpes simplex virus thymidine kinase polyadenylation signal (Cole and Stacy, 1985)
   6957..6973    -  polyA_signal   bGH poly(A) signal (fragment): bovine growth hormone polyadenylation signal
   7195..7783    +  rep_origin     ori: high-copy-number ColE1/pMB1/pBR322/pUC origin of replication
