[The description below was written by a language model from this plasmid's Addgene catalogue record and pLannotate feature annotations shown in this document.]
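Description:
pEGFP-RepoMan-RATA is a mammalian expression plasmid built on the Clontech pEGFP-C1 backbone. It carries human CDCA2 (Repo-Man, also known as PPP1R81) as a fusion to the C-terminus of EGFP. The CMV immediate early enhancer and promoter drive a single open reading frame consisting of EGFP, a short remnant of the multiple cloning site acting as linker, the CDCA2 coding sequence and a C-terminal 3xHA epitope tag. The transcript is terminated by the SV40 polyadenylation signal. The expressed protein can therefore be followed by green fluorescence and detected or immunoprecipitated through either GFP or HA.

The insert carries the substitutions V383A and F395A as listed in the record. The "RATA" name suggests alteration of an RVxF-type protein phosphatase 1 docking motif, which would fit Repo-Man's annotated role in recruiting PP1-gamma to chromatin at anaphase, although the record does not explicitly state this effect. The coding sequence is also described as shRNA resistant, so the mutant can be expressed in cells where endogenous Repo-Man has been knocked down. This makes it suited to rescue experiments; the associated study concerns the PP1/Repo-Man complex and mitotic histone H2B S6 phosphorylation.

The plasmid is propagated in E. coli through a high-copy ColE1/pUC-type origin. A Tn5 NeoR/KanR gene sits behind tandem bacterial (bla) and SV40 early promoters and is followed by the HSV TK polyadenylation signal. It confers kanamycin resistance in bacteria and G418 resistance in mammalian cells. An f1 origin is also present. The small large T antigen, ble and bGH fragments in the annotation are probably backbone remnants or spurious matches rather than functional elements. The sequenced record is 7,897 nt, slightly longer than the catalogued 7,879 bp.
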