Addgene plasmid #184270: pEGFP-RepoMan-RATA
Purpose: Expresses shRNA resistant GFP-RepoMan RATA Mutant
Depositing lab: Lienhard Schmitz. Depositing organization: Justus Liebig-Universitaet Giessen. Publication: The Aurora B-controlled PP1/RepoMan complex determines the spatial and temporal distribution of mitotic H2B S6 phosphorylation. Pfisterer M, Robert R, Saul VV, Pritz A, Seibert M, Feederle R, Schmitz ML. Open Biol. 2024 May;14(5):230460. doi: 10.1098/rsob.230460. Epub 2024 May 29. PubMed 38806145.
Backbone
  Vector backbone: pEGFP-C1
  Backbone manufacturer: Clontech
  Backbone size w/o insert (bp): 4731
  Total vector size (bp): 7879
  Vector type: Mammalian Expression
  Selectable markers: Neomycin (select with G418)
Growth in bacteria
  Bacterial resistance: Kanamycin, 50 μg/mL
  Growth temperature: 37°C
  Growth strain: DH5alpha
  Copy number: High Copy
Gene/Insert
  Gene/Insert name: cell division cycle associated 2 (alt names: CDCA2; Repo-Man)
  Species: H. sapiens (human)
  Insert size (bp): 3183
  Mutation: V383A, F395A
  Entrez Gene: CDCA2 (a.k.a. PPP1R81, Repo-Man)
  Promoter: CMV
  Tag / fusion protein: GFP (N terminal on backbone); 3xHA (C terminal on insert)
  Cloning method: Unknown
  Sequencing primers: 5′ GCTCTCCTGAAACAAACCATCT
Terms and licenses: Academic/Nonprofit Terms; Industry Terms: Not Available to Industry
How to cite: pEGFP-RepoMan-RATA was a gift from Lienhard Schmitz (Addgene plasmid # 184270 ; http://n2t.net/addgene:184270 ; RRID:Addgene_184270)
